Addgene plasmid #113847: CAG-loxP-3xpA-H2BsfGFP-tdTomato - opt GS PQR Var3 P2A -APGST E
Purpose: Histone H2B-superfolder GFP and tdTomato linked by P2A (-APGST linker)
Depositing lab: Mario Capecchi. Depositing organization: University of Utah.
Backbone
  Vector backbone: Custom
  Vector type: Mammalian Expression
Growth in bacteria
  Bacterial resistance: Ampicillin, 100 μg/mL
  Growth temperature: 30°C
  Growth strain: DH10B
  Copy number: High Copy
Gene/Insert
  Gene/Insert name: H2B-sfGFP-P2A-tdTomato
Terms and licenses: Academic/Nonprofit Terms; Industry Terms: Not Available to Industry
Depositor comments: Please read a Figshare page (https://doi.org/10.6084/m9.figshare.13237328.v16) before ordering this plasmid. For unknown reasons, the P2A in this construct doesn't skip very well. The T2A versions do skip well (e.g., https://www.addgene.org/113839/)
How to cite: CAG-loxP-3xpA-H2BsfGFP-tdTomato - opt GS PQR Var3 P2A -APGST E was a gift from Mario Capecchi (Addgene plasmid # 113847 ; http://n2t.net/addgene:113847 ; RRID:Addgene_113847)
