[The description below was written by a language model from this plasmid's Addgene catalogue record and pLannotate feature annotations shown in this document.]
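Description:
CAG-loxP-3xpA-H2BsfGFP-tdTomato - opt GS PQR Var3 P2A -APGST E is a 9.3 kb mammalian expression plasmid on a custom backbone. It is propagated in E. coli through a high-copy ColE1/pUC-type origin with ampicillin selection (AmpR). An f1 origin and remnants of lac/lacZα, a T7 promoter and pBluescript cloning-site sequences point to a conventional phagemid-style cloning backbone. No mammalian selection marker is annotated.

The payload is a Cre-dependent bicistronic reporter. Expression is driven by the CAG promoter, annotated as the CMV enhancer, the chicken β-actin promoter and the chimeric β-actin/β-globin intron. Directly downstream lies a stop cassette of three tandem SV40 polyadenylation signals flanked by two loxP sites in the same orientation. This cassette terminates transcription before the coding region until Cre recombinase excises it. After excision, a single open reading frame is expressed that encodes human histone H2B fused to superfolder GFP, followed by tdTomato. Chromatin-bound H2B-sfGFP gives a nuclear green label. The gap between the two fluorescent proteins is not annotated in the feature table, but the record describes it as a P2A peptide with an optimised GS linker and an "-APGST" linker variant. It is intended to cause ribosomal skipping so that nuclear H2B-sfGFP and free tdTomato are made as separate proteins from a single transcript. A WPRE and a bGH polyadenylation signal follow the cassette to enhance and terminate expression.

The construct appears to belong to a series comparing 2A peptide and linker variants. The depositor notes that, for unknown reasons, the P2A in this version skips poorly, whereas the corresponding T2A versions separate the two proteins well. Much of the product may therefore remain as an unseparated fusion.
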