Features (pLannotate 1.2.2; 28 found; start..end, strand, type, name):
     24..128     +  promoter       AmpR promoter: bla
    129..989     +  CDS            AmpR: β-lactamase; bla; confers resistance to ampicillin, carbenicillin, and related antibiotics
   1160..1748    +  rep_origin     ori: high-copy-number ColE1/pMB1/pBR322/pUC origin of replication
   1931..2023    +  CDS            lacI (fragment): lac repressor; lacI; The lac repressor binds to the lac operator to inhibit transcription in E. coli. This inhibition can be relieved by adding lactose or isopropyl-β-D-thiogalactopyranoside (IPTG).
   2036..2057    +  protein_bind   CAP binding site: CAP binding activates transcription in the presence of cAMP. E. coli catabolite activator protein
   2072..2102    +  promoter       lac promoter: promoter for the E. coli lac operon
   2110..2126    +  protein_bind   lac operator: The lac repressor binds to the lac operator to inhibit transcription in E. coli. This inhibition can be relieved by adding lactose or isopropyl-β-D-thiogalactopyranoside (IPTG). lac repressor encoded by lacI
   2406..2785    +  enhancer       CMV enhancer: human cytomegalovirus immediate early enhancer
   2787..3064    +  promoter       chicken β-actin promoter: No description available
   3065..4081    +  intron         chimeric intron: chimera between introns from chicken β-actin and rabbit β-globin
   4141..4174    +  protein_bind   loxP: Cre-mediated recombination occurs in the 8-bp core sequence (GCATACAT). Cre recombinase
   4177..4202    +  misc_feature   MCS (fragment): pBluescript multiple cloning site
   4202..4284    +  CDS            large T antigen (fragment): large T antigen from SV40 (simian virus 40)
   4307..4428    +  polyA_signal   SV40 poly(A) signal: SV40 polyadenylation signal
   4435..4517    +  CDS            large T antigen (fragment): large T antigen from SV40 (simian virus 40)
   4540..4661    +  polyA_signal   SV40 poly(A) signal: SV40 polyadenylation signal
   4668..4750    +  CDS            large T antigen (fragment): large T antigen from SV40 (simian virus 40)
   4773..4894    +  polyA_signal   SV40 poly(A) signal: SV40 polyadenylation signal
   4917..4950    +  protein_bind   loxP: Cre-mediated recombination occurs in the 8-bp core sequence (GCATACAT). Cre recombinase
   4972..5349    +  CDS            H2BC3: H2B1B_HUMAN - Also known as H2BFF, HIST1H2BB Experimental evidence at protein level: Swiss-Prot protein existence level 1. Core component of nucleosome. Nucleosomes wrap and compact DNA into chromatin, limiting DNA accessibility to the cellular machineries which require DNA as a template. Histones thereby play a central role in transcription regulation, DNA repair, DNA replication and chromosomal stability. DNA accessibility is regulated via a complex set of post-translational modifications of histones, also called histone code, and nucleosome remodeling. From Homo sapiens (Human).
   5368..6081    +  CDS            Superfolder GFP: Superfolder GFP is a basic (constitutively fluorescent) green fluorescent protein published in 2005, derived from Aequorea victoria. It is reported to be a very rapidly-maturing weak dimer.
   6160..7587    +  CDS            tdTomato: tdTomato is a basic (constitutively fluorescent) orange fluorescent protein published in 2004, derived from Discosoma sp.. It is reported to be a somewhat slowly-maturing tandem dimer with low acid sensitivity.
   7598..8183    +  misc_feature   WPRE: woodchuck hepatitis virus posttranscriptional regulatory element
   8228..8452    +  polyA_signal   bGH poly(A) signal: bovine growth hormone polyadenylation signal
   8456..8477    +  promoter       SV40 promoter (fragment): SV40 enhancer and early promoter
   8650..8668    -  promoter       T7 promoter: promoter for bacteriophage T7 RNA polymerase
   8671..8828    +  CDS            lacZα (fragment): LacZα fragment of β-galactosidase; lacZ fragment
   8860..9288    -  rep_origin     f1 ori (sequence partly withheld): f1 bacteriophage origin of replication; arrow indicates direction of (+) strand synthesis
>Addgene plasmid #113847 | CAG-loxP-3xpA-H2BsfGFP-tdTomato - opt GS PQR Var3 P2A -APGST E | addgene full sequence | sequence record 224343 | Addgene NGS Result
GTGGCACTTTTCGGGGAAATGTGCGCGGAACCCCTATTTGTTTATTTTTCTAAATACATTCAAATATGTA
TCCGCTCATGAGACAATAACCCTGATAAATGCTTCAATAATATTGAAAAAGGAAGAGTATGAGTATTCAA
CATTTCCGTGTCGCCCTTATTCCCTTTTTTGCGGCATTTTGCCTTCCTGTTTTTGCTCACCCAGAAACGC
TGGTGAAAGTAAAAGATGCTGAAGATCAGTTGGGTGCACGAGTGGGTTACATCGAACTGGATCTCAACAG
CGGTAAGATCCTTGAGAGTTTTCGCCCCGAAGAACGTTTTCCAATGATGAGCACTTTTAAAGTTCTGCTA
TGTGGCGCGGTATTATCCCGTATTGACGCCGGGCAAGAGCAACTCGGTCGCCGCATACACTATTCTCAGA
ATGACTTGGTTGAGTACTCACCAGTCACAGAAAAGCATCTTACGGATGGCATGACAGTAAGAGAATTATG
CAGTGCTGCCATAACCATGAGTGATAACACTGCGGCCAACTTACTTCTGACAACGATCGGAGGACCGAAG
GAGCTAACCGCTTTTTTGCACAACATGGGGGATCATGTAACTCGCCTTGATCGTTGGGAACCGGAGCTGA
ATGAAGCCATACCAAACGACGAGCGTGACACCACGATGCCTGTAGCAATGGCAACAACGTTGCGCAAACT
ATTAACTGGCGAACTACTTACTCTAGCTTCCCGGCAACAATTAATAGACTGGATGGAGGCGGATAAAGTT
GCAGGACCACTTCTGCGCTCGGCCCTTCCGGCTGGCTGGTTTATTGCTGATAAATCTGGAGCCGGTGAGC
GTGGGTCTCGCGGTATCATTGCAGCACTGGGGCCAGATGGTAAGCCCTCCCGTATCGTAGTTATCTACAC
GACGGGGAGTCAGGCAACTATGGATGAACGAAATAGACAGATCGCTGAGATAGGTGCCTCACTGATTAAG
CATTGGTAACTGTCAGACCAAGTTTACTCATATATACTTTAGATTGATTTAAAACTTCATTTTTAATTTA
AAAGGATCTAGGTGAAGATCCTTTTTGATAATCTCATGACCAAAATCCCTTAACGTGAGTTTTCGTTCCA
CTGAGCGTCAGACCCCGTAGAAAAGATCAAAGGATCTTCTTGAGATCCTTTTTTTCTGCGCGTAATCTGC
TGCTTGCAAACAAAAAAACCACCGCTACCAGCGGTGGTTTGTTTGCCGGATCAAGAGCTACCAACTCTTT
TTCCGAAGGTAACTGGCTTCAGCAGAGCGCAGATACCAAATACTGTTCTTCTAGTGTAGCCGTAGTTAGG
CCACCACTTCAAGAACTCTGTAGCACCGCCTACATACCTCGCTCTGCTAATCCTGTTACCAGTGGCTGCT
GCCAGTGGCGATAAGTCGTGTCTTACCGGGTTGGACTCAAGACGATAGTTACCGGATAAGGCGCAGCGGT
CGGGCTGAACGGGGGGTTCGTGCACACAGCCCAGCTTGGAGCGAACGACCTACACCGAACTGAGATACCT
ACAGCGTGAGCTATGAGAAAGCGCCACGCTTCCCGAAGGGAGAAAGGCGGACAGGTATCCGGTAAGCGGC
AGGGTCGGAACAGGAGAGCGCACGAGGGAGCTTCCAGGGGGAAACGCCTGGTATCTTTATAGTCCTGTCG
GGTTTCGCCACCTCTGACTTGAGCGTCGATTTTTGTGATGCTCGTCAGGGGGGCGGAGCCTATGGAAAAA
CGCCAGCAACGCGGCCTTTTTACGGTTCCTGGCCTTTTGCTGGCCTTTTGCTCACATGTTCTTTCCTGCG
TTATCCCCTGATTCTGTGGATAACCGTATTACCGCCTTTGAGTGAGCTGATACCGCTCGCCGCAGCCGAA
CGACCGAGCGCAGCGAGTCAGTGAGCGAGGAAGCGGAAGAGCGCCCAATACGCAAACCGCCTCTCCCCGC
GCGTTGGCCGATTCATTAATGCAGCTGGCACGACAGGTTTCCCGACTGGAAAGCGGGCAGTGAGCGCAAC
GCAATTAATGTGAGTTAGCTCACTCATTAGGCACCCCAGGCTTTACACTTTATGCTTCCGGCTCGTATGT
TGTGTGGAATTGTGAGCGGATAACAATTTCACACAGGAAACAGCTATGACCATGATTACGCCAAGCGCGC
AATTAAGTTTAAACAAGGGCAGGATGTGTCAAACTGCCAATAGAGAACTACTTACTCTTCAGGCTGAAGC
TGATGGAACAGGTAACAAAGGCAAACACTAATCATGATCAGCAAGATGAAGCAGAAAGGGAACAAGGGGA
TATTAAATGTGTATAGACACGCTAGAGAGATGGCTCAGCAGTTAAGAGAACTAGCTGGTCTTTCAGAGGT
CCTGAGATCAATACCGGTCATGGTCGACATTGATTATTGACTAGTTATTAATAGTAATCAATTACGGGGT
CATTAGTTCATAGCCCATATATGGAGTTCCGCGTTACATAACTTACGGTAAATGGCCCGCCTGGCTGACC
GCCCAACGACCCCCGCCCATTGACGTCAATAATGACGTATGTTCCCATAGTAACGCCAATAGGGACTTTC
CATTGACGTCAATGGGTGGAGTATTTACGGTAAACTGCCCACTTGGCAGTACATCAAGTGTATCATATGC
CAAGTACGCCCCCTATTGACGTCAATGACGGTAAATGGCCCGCCTGGCATTATGCCCAGTACATGACCTT
ATGGGACTTTCCTACTTGGCAGTACATCTACGTATTAGTCATCGCTATTACCATGGTCGAGGTGAGCCCC
ACGTTCTGCTTCACTCTCCCCATCTCCCCCCCCTCCCCACCCCCAATTTTGTATTTATTTATTTTTTAAT
TATTTTGTGCAGCGATGGGGGCGGGGGGGGGGGGGGGGCGCGCGCCAGGCGGGGCGGGGCGGGGCGAGGG
GCGGGGCGGGGCGAGGCGGAGAGGTGCGGCGGCAGCCAATCAGAGCGGCGCGCTCCGAAAGTTTCCTTTT
ATGGCGAGGCGGCGGCGGCGGCGGCCCTATAAAAAGCGAAGCGCGCGGCGGGCGGGAGTCGCTGCGCGCT
GCCTTCGCCCCGTGCCCCGCTCCGCCGCCGCCTCGCGCCGCCCGCCCCGGCTCTGACTGACCGCGTTACT
CCCACAGGTGAGCGGGCGGGACGGCCCTTCTCCTCCGGGCTGTAATTAGCGCTTGGTTTAATGACGGCTT
GTTTCTTTTCTGTGGCTGCGTGAAAGCCTTGAGGGGCTCCGGGAGGGCCCTTTGTGCGGGGGGAGCGGCT
CGGGGGGTGCGTGCGTGTGTGTGTGCGTGGGGAGCGCCGCGTGCGGCTCCGCGCTGCCCGGCGGCTGTGA
GCGCTGCGGGCGCGGCGCGGGGCTTTGTGCGCTCCGCAGTGTGCGCGAGGGGAGCGCGGCCGGGGGCGGT
GCCCCGCGGTGCGGGGGGGGCTGCGAGGGGAACAAAGGCTGCGTGCGGGGTGTGTGCGTGGGGGGGTGAG
CAGGGGGTGTGGGCGCGTCGGTCGGGCTGCAACCCCCCCTGCACCCCCCTCCCCGAGTTGCTGAGCACGG
CCCGGCTTCGGGTGCGGGGCTCCGTACGGGGCGTGGCGCGGGGCTCGCCGTGCCGGGCGGGGGGTGGCGG
CAGGTGGGGGTGCCGGGCGGGGCGGGGCCGCCTCGGGCCGGGGAGGGCTCGGGGGAGGGGCGCGGCGGCC
CCCGGAGCGCCGGCGGCTGTCGAGGCGCGGCGAGCCGCAGCCATTGCCTTTTATGGTAATCGTGCGAGAG
GGCGCAGGGACTTCCTTTGTCCCAAATCTGTGCGGAGCCGAAATCTGGGAGGCGCCGCCGCACCCCCTCT
AGCGGGCGCGGGGCGAAGCGGTGCGGCGCCGGCAGGAAGGAAATGGGCGGGGAGGGCCTTCGTGCGTCGC
CGCGCCGCCGTCCCCTTCTCCCTCTCCAGCCTCGGGGCTGTCCGCGGGGGGACGGCTGCCTTCGGGGGGG
ACGGGGCAGGGCGGGGTTCGGCTTCTGGCGTGTGACCGGCGGCTCTAGAGCCTCTGCTAACCATGTTCAT
GCCTTCTTCTTTTTCCTACAGCTCCTGGGCAACGTGCTGGTTATTGTGCTGTCTCATCATTTTGGCAAAG
AATTGCTAGCATAACTTCGTATAGCATACATTATACGAAGTTATAGCCACCGCGGTGGCGGCCGCTCTAG
AATCATAATCAGCCATACCACATTTGTAGAGGTTTTACTTGCTTTAAAAAACCTCCCACACCTCCCCCTG
AACCTGAAACATAAAATGAATGCAATTGTTGTTGTTAACTTGTTTATTGCAGCTTATAATGGTTACAAAT
AAAGCAATAGCATCACAAATTTCACAAATAAAGCATTTTTTTCACTGCATTCTAGTTGTGGTTTGTCCAA
ACTCATCAATGTATCTTAACTAGAATCATAATCAGCCATACCACATTTGTAGAGGTTTTACTTGCTTTAA
AAAACCTCCCACACCTCCCCCTGAACCTGAAACATAAAATGAATGCAATTGTTGTTGTTAACTTGTTTAT
TGCAGCTTATAATGGTTACAAATAAAGCAATAGCATCACAAATTTCACAAATAAAGCATTTTTTTCACTG
CATTCTAGTTGTGGTTTGTCCAAACTCATCAATGTATCTTAACTAGAATCATAATCAGCCATACCACATT
TGTAGAGGTTTTACTTGCTTTAAAAAACCTCCCACACCTCCCCCTGAACCTGAAACATAAAATGAATGCA
ATTGTTGTTGTTAACTTGTTTATTGCAGCTTATAATGGTTACAAATAAAGCAATAGCATCACAAATTTCA
CAAATAAAGCATTTTTTTCACTGCATTCTAGTTGTGGTTTGTCCAAACTCATCAATGTATCTTAACTAGT
GGATCTCATGCCTAGGATAACTTCGTATAGCATACATTATACGAAGTTATAGGCGCGCCGGTACCGCCAC
CATGCCTGAACCCTCTAAGTCTGCTCCAGCCCCTAAAAAGGGTTCTAAGAAGGCTATCACTAAGGCGCAG
AAGAAGGATGGTAAGAAGCGTAAGCGCAGCCGCAAGGAGAGCTATTCTATCTATGTGTACAAGGTTCTGA
AGCAGGTCCACCCCGACACCGGCATCTCATCCAAGGCCATGGGGATCATGAACTCCTTCGTCAACGACAT
CTTCGAGCGCATCGCGGGCGAGGCTTCTCGCCTGGCTCACTACAATAAGCGCTCGACCATCACCTCCAGG
GAGATTCAGACGGCTGTGCGCCTGCTGCTGCCTGGGGAGCTGGCTAAGCATGCTGTGTCCGAGGGCACTA
AGGCAGTTACCAAGTACACTAGCTCTAAGGATCCACCGGTCGCCACCATGAGCAAAGGAGAAGAACTTTT
CACTGGAGTTGTCCCAATTCTTGTTGAATTAGATGGTGATGTTAATGGGCACAAATTTTCTGTCCGTGGA
GAGGGTGAAGGTGATGCTACAAACGGAAAACTCACCCTTAAATTTATTTGCACTACTGGAAAACTACCTG
TTCCGTGGCCAACACTTGTCACTACTCTGACCTATGGTGTTCAATGCTTTTCCCGTTATCCGGATCACAT
GAAACGGCATGACTTTTTCAAGAGTGCCATGCCCGAAGGTTATGTACAGGAACGCACTATATCTTTCAAA
GATGACGGGACCTACAAGACGCGTGCTGAAGTCAAGTTTGAAGGTGATACCCTTGTTAATCGTATCGAGT
TAAAGGGTATTGATTTTAAAGAAGATGGAAACATTCTTGGACACAAACTCGAGTACAACTTTAACTCACA
CAATGTATACATCACGGCAGACAAACAAAAGAATGGAATCAAAGCTAACTTCAAAATTCGCCACAACGTT
GAAGATGGTTCCGTTCAACTAGCAGACCATTATCAACAAAATACTCCAATTGGCGATGGCCCTGTCCTTT
TACCAGACAACCATTACCTGTCGACACAATCTGTCCTTTCGAAAGATCCCAACGAAAAGCGTGACCACAT
GGTCCTTCTTGAGTTTGTAACTGCTGCTGGGATTACACATGGCATGGATGAGCTCTACAAAGGCGGCAGC
GGCGGCAGGAGCGCGACGAATTTTAGTCTACTGAAACAAGCGGGAGACGTGGAGGAAAACCCTGGACCTA
TGGTGAGCAAGGGCGAGGAGGTCATCAAAGAATTCATGCGCTTCAAGGTGCGCATGGAGGGCTCCATGAA
CGGCCACGAGTTCGAGATCGAGGGCGAGGGCGAGGGCCGCCCCTACGAGGGCACCCAGACCGCCAAGCTG
AAGGTGACCAAGGGCGGCCCCCTGCCCTTCGCCTGGGACATCCTGTCCCCCCAGTTCATGTACGGCTCCA
AGGCGTACGTGAAGCACCCCGCCGACATCCCCGATTACAAGAAGCTGTCCTTCCCCGAGGGCTTCAAGTG
GGAGCGCGTGATGAACTTCGAGGACGGCGGTCTGGTGACCGTGACCCAGGACTCCTCCCTGCAGGACGGC
ACGCTGATCTACAAGGTGAAGATGCGCGGCACCAACTTCCCCCCCGACGGCCCCGTAATGCAGAAGAAGA
CCATGGGCTGGGAGGCCTCCACCGAGCGCCTGTACCCCCGCGACGGCGTGCTGAAGGGCGAGATCCACCA
GGCCCTGAAGCTGAAGGACGGCGGCCACTACCTGGTGGAGTTCAAGACCATCTACATGGCCAAGAAGCCC
GTGCAACTGCCCGGCTACTACTACGTGGACACCAAGCTGGACATCACCTCCCACAACGAGGACTACACCA
TCGTGGAACAGTACGAGCGCTCCGAGGGCCGCCACCACCTGTTCCTGGGGCATGGCACCGGCAGCACCGG
CAGCGGCAGCTCCGGCACCGCCTCCTCCGAGGACAACAACATGGCCGTCATCAAAGAGTTCATGCGCTTC
AAGGTGCGCATGGAGGGCTCCATGAACGGCCACGAGTTCGAGATCGAGGGCGAGGGCGAGGGCCGCCCCT
ACGAGGGCACCCAGACCGCCAAGCTGAAGGTGACCAAGGGCGGCCCCCTGCCCTTCGCCTGGGACATCCT
GTCCCCCCAGTTCATGTACGGCTCCAAGGCGTACGTGAAGCACCCCGCCGACATCCCCGATTACAAGAAG
CTGTCCTTCCCCGAGGGCTTCAAGTGGGAGCGCGTGATGAACTTCGAGGACGGCGGTCTGGTGACCGTGA
CCCAGGACTCCTCCCTGCAGGACGGCACGCTGATCTACAAGGTGAAGATGCGCGGCACCAACTTCCCCCC
CGACGGCCCCGTAATGCAGAAGAAGACCATGGGCTGGGAGGCCTCCACCGAGCGCCTGTACCCCCGCGAC
GGCGTGCTGAAGGGCGAGATCCACCAGGCCCTGAAGCTGAAGGACGGCGGCCACTACCTGGTGGAGTTCA
AGACCATCTACATGGCCAAGAAGCCCGTGCAACTGCCCGGCTACTACTACGTGGACACCAAGCTGGACAT
CACCTCCCACAACGAGGACTACACCATCGTGGAACAGTACGAGCGCTCCGAGGGCCGCCACCACCTGTTC
CTGTACGGCATGGACGAGCTGTACAAGTAAGGCGCGCCAACCTCTGGATTACAAAATTTGTGAAAGATTG
ACTGGTATTCTTAACTATGTTGCTCCTTTTACGCTATGTGGATACGCTGCTTTAATGCCTTTGTATCATG
CTATTGCTTCCCGTATGGCTTTCATTTTCTCCTCCTTGTATAAATCCTGGTTGCTGTCTCTTTATGAGGA
GTTGTGGCCCGTTGTCAGGCAACGTGGCGTGGTGTGCACTGTGTTTGCTGACGCAACCCCCACTGGTTGG
GGCATTGCCACCACCTGTCAGCTCCTTTCCGGGACTTTCGCTTTCCCCCTCCCTATTGCCACGGCGGAAC
TCATCGCCGCCTGCCTTGCCCGCTGCTGGACAGGGGCTCGGCTGTTGGGCACTGACAATTCCGTGGTGTT
GTCGGGGAAATCATCGTCCTTTCCTTGGCTGCTCGCCTGTGTTGCCACCTGGATTCTGCGCGGGACGTCC
TTCTGCTACGTCCCTTCGGCCCTCAATCCAGCGGACCTTCCTTCCCGCGGCCTGCTGCCGGCTCTGCGGC
CTCTTCCGCGTCTTCGCCTTCGCCCTCAGACGAGTCGGATCTCCCTTTGGGCCGCCTCCCCGCAGGATCC
ACTAGAGCGGCCGCCTAGAGCTCGCTATCAGCCTCGACTGTGCCTTCTAGTTGCCAGCCATCTGTTGTTT
GCCCCTCCCCCGTGCCTTCCTTGACCCTGGAAGGTGCCACTCCCACTGTCCTTTCCTAATAAAATGAGGA
AATTGCATCGCATTGTCTGAGTAGGTGTCATTCTATTCTGGGGGGTGGGGTGGGGCAGGACAGCAAGGGG
GAGGATTGGGAAGACAATAGCAGGCATGCTGGGGATGCGGTGGGCTCTATGGCTTCTGAGGCGGAAAGAA
CCAGCTGGGGCTCGACTAGAGCTTGCGGAACCCTTAAGCTTGTCATTCGAATTTAGACACCCACATGGTG
GCTCATGACCATCTATCTATAAATGGATCTGATTTTCATGTCTGGCAGTGTACAGAAGCTAACTGAAGAA
AGGTGGAAGACCCACAAGAGTTCAAGGTACCCAATTCGCCCTATAGTGAGTCGTATTACAATTCACTGGC
CGTCGTTTTACAACGTCGTGACTGGGAAAACCCTGGCGTTACCCAACTTAATCGCCTTGCAGCACATCCC
CCTTTCGCCAGCTGGCGTAATAGCGAAGAGGCCCGCACCGATCGCCCTTCCCAACAGTTGCGCAGCCTGA
ATGGCGAATGGCAAATTGTAAGCGTTAATATTTTGTTAAAATTCGCGTTAAATTTTTGTTAAATCAGCTC
ATTTTTTAACCAATAGGCCGAAATCGGCAAAATCCCTTATAAATCAAAAGAATAGACCGAGATAGGGT
[37 nt withheld, positions 8959-8995]
AAAGAACGTGGACTCCAACGTCAAAGG
[49 nt withheld, positions 9023-9071]
T
[91 nt withheld, positions 9073-9163]
G
[124 nt withheld, positions 9165-9288]
CAG
